Addgene plasmid #87575: pBW759_pCAG-PV2-lox2272-GFP-BGHpA
Purpose: PV2 for 2-input, 4-output decoder circuit and 3-input, 2-output Full Adder
Depositing lab: Wilson Wong. Depositing organization: Boston University Main Campus. Publication: Large-scale design of robust genetic circuits with multiple inputs and outputs for mammalian cells. Weinberg BH, Pham NT, Caraballo LD, Lozanoski T, Engel A, Bhatia S, Wong WW. Nat Biotechnol. 2017 Mar 27. doi: 10.1038/nbt.3805. PubMed 28346402.
Backbone
  Vector backbone: pCAGGS
  Vector type: Mammalian Expression, Cre/Lox, Synthetic Biology
Growth in bacteria
  Bacterial resistance: Ampicillin, 100 μg/mL
  Growth temperature: 37°C
  Growth strain: NEB Stable
  Copy number: High Copy
Gene/Insert
  Gene/Insert name: EGFP
  Species: Synthetic
Terms and licenses: Academic/Nonprofit Terms; Industry Terms: Not Available to Industry
How to cite: pBW759_pCAG-PV2-lox2272-GFP-BGHpA was a gift from Wilson Wong (Addgene plasmid # 87575 ; http://n2t.net/addgene:87575 ; RRID:Addgene_87575)
