[The description below was written by a language model from this plasmid's Addgene catalogue record and pLannotate feature annotations shown in this document.]
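Description:
pBW759_pCAG-PV2-lox2272-GFP-BGHpA is a roughly 6 kb mammalian expression plasmid built on the pCAGGS backbone and catalogued under the mammalian expression, Cre/lox and synthetic biology categories. In bacteria it is maintained through a high-copy ColE1/pUC-type origin and selected with ampicillin via the β-lactamase gene and its own promoter. The backbone also carries typical pCAGGS remnants: a rabbit β-globin fragment and poly(A) signal downstream of the insert, lac promoter/operator and lacI fragments, and an SV40 origin and SV40 poly(A) signal. The SV40 origin can support episomal replication in cells that express large T antigen.

The payload is driven by the strong, constitutive CAG promoter, annotated as the CMV immediate-early enhancer, the chicken β-actin promoter and a chimeric β-actin/β-globin intron. Downstream lie a single annotated lox2272 site, the EGFP coding sequence and a bovine growth hormone polyadenylation signal. lox2272 is a heterospecific Cre target that recombines with other lox2272 sites but not with loxP or loxN. About 125 bp between the intron and the lox2272 site is unannotated. The "PV2" element in the plasmid name presumably sits there, but the record does not define what PV2 is, and no second lox2272 site or other recombinase site was detected by the automated annotation.

The stated purpose is to serve as the PV2 component of recombinase-based genetic logic circuits in mammalian cells, specifically a 2-input, 4-output decoder and a 3-input, 2-output full adder, with EGFP fluorescence serving as an output. How this plasmid interacts with the other circuit components is not described in the record.
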