Features (pLannotate 1.2.2; 20 found; start..end, strand, type, name):
      1..861     -  CDS            AmpR: β-lactamase; bla; confers resistance to ampicillin, carbenicillin, and related antibiotics
    862..966     -  promoter       AmpR promoter: bla
    997..1376    +  enhancer       CMV enhancer: human cytomegalovirus immediate early enhancer
   1378..1653    +  promoter       chicken β-actin promoter: No description available
   1654..2669    +  intron         chimeric intron: chimera between introns from chicken β-actin and rabbit β-globin
   2795..2828    +  protein_bind   lox2272: Cre-mediated recombination occurs in the 8-bp core sequence (GGATACTT). lox2272 sites are compatible with each other, but incompatible with loxP or loxN sites (Lee and Saito, 1988). Cre recombinase
   2844..3563    +  CDS            EGFP: the original enhanced GFP (Yang et al., 1996) mammalian codon-optimized
   3564..3788    +  polyA_signal   bGH poly(A) signal: bovine growth hormone polyadenylation signal
   3792..3813    +  promoter       SV40 promoter (fragment): SV40 enhancer and early promoter
   3876..4028    +  CDS            HBB (fragment): HBB_ORNAN - Experimental evidence at protein level: Swiss-Prot protein existence level 1. Involved in oxygen transport from the lung to the various peripheral tissues. From Ornithorhynchus anatinus (Duckbill platypus).
   4099..4154    +  polyA_signal   β-globin poly(A) signal: rabbit β-globin polyadenylation signal (Gil and Proudfoot, 1987)
   4539..4555    -  protein_bind   lac operator: The lac repressor binds to the lac operator to inhibit transcription in E. coli. This inhibition can be relieved by adding lactose or isopropyl-β-D-thiogalactopyranoside (IPTG). lac repressor encoded by lacI
   4563..4593    -  promoter       lac promoter: promoter for the E. coli lac operon
   4608..4629    -  protein_bind   CAP binding site: CAP binding activates transcription in the presence of cAMP. E. coli catabolite activator protein
   4642..4681    -  CDS            lacI (fragment): lac repressor; lacI; The lac repressor binds to the lac operator to inhibit transcription in E. coli. This inhibition can be relieved by adding lactose or isopropyl-β-D-thiogalactopyranoside (IPTG).
   4688..4710    +  promoter       SV40 promoter (fragment): SV40 enhancer and early promoter
   4714..4848    +  rep_origin     SV40 ori: SV40 origin of replication
   4868..5002    +  polyA_signal   SV40 poly(A) signal: SV40 polyadenylation signal
   5004..5058    -  CDS            lacI (fragment): lac repressor; lacI; The lac repressor binds to the lac operator to inhibit transcription in E. coli. This inhibition can be relieved by adding lactose or isopropyl-β-D-thiogalactopyranoside (IPTG).
   5241..5829    -  rep_origin     ori: high-copy-number ColE1/pMB1/pBR322/pUC origin of replication
>Addgene plasmid #87575 | pBW759_pCAG-PV2-lox2272-GFP-BGHpA | depositor full sequence | sequence record 173407 | pBW759_pCAG-PV2-lox2272-GFP-BGHpA sequence 5999 bps
TTACCAATGCTTAATCAGTGAGGCACCTATCTCAGCGATCTGTCTATTTCGTTCATCCATAGTTGCCTGA
CTCCCCGTCGTGTAGATAACTACGATACGGGAGGGCTTACCATCTGGCCCCAGTGCTGCAATGATACCGC
GAGACCCACGCTCACCGGCTCCAGATTTATCAGCAATAAACCAGCCAGCCGGAAGGGCCGAGCGCAGAAG
TGGTCCTGCAACTTTATCCGCCTCCATCCAGTCTATTAATTGTTGCCGGGAAGCTAGAGTAAGTAGTTCG
CCAGTTAATAGTTTGCGCAACGTTGTTGCCATTGCTACAGGCATCGTGGTGTCACGCTCGTCGTTTGGTA
TGGCTTCATTCAGCTCCGGTTCCCAACGATCAAGGCGAGTTACATGATCCCCCATGTTGTGCAAAAAAGC
GGTTAGCTCCTTCGGTCCTCCGATCGTTGTCAGAAGTAAGTTGGCCGCAGTGTTATCACTCATGGTTATG
GCAGCACTGCATAATTCTCTTACTGTCATGCCATCCGTAAGATGCTTTTCTGTGACTGGTGAGTACTCAA
CCAAGTCATTCTGAGAATAGTGTATGCGGCGACCGAGTTGCTCTTGCCCGGCGTCAATACGGGATAATAC
CGCGCCACATAGCAGAACTTTAAAAGTGCTCATCATTGGAAAACGTTCTTCGGGGCGAAAACTCTCAAGG
ATCTTACCGCTGTTGAGATCCAGTTCGATGTAACCCACTCGTGCACCCAACTGATCTTCAGCATCTTTTA
CTTTCACCAGCGTTTCTGGGTGAGCAAAAACAGGAAGGCAAAATGCCGCAAAAAAGGGAATAAGGGCGAC
ACGGAAATGTTGAATACTCATACTCTTCCTTTTTCAATATTATTGAAGCATTTATCAGGGTTATTGTCTC
ATGAGCGGATACATATTTGAATGTATTTAGAAAAATAAACAAATAGGGGTTCCGCGCACATTTCCCCGAA
AAGTGCCACCTGGGTCGACATTGATTATTGACTAGTTATTAATAGTAATCAATTACGGGGTCATTAGTTC
ATAGCCCATATATGGAGTTCCGCGTTACATAACTTACGGTAAATGGCCCGCCTGGCTGACCGCCCAACGA
CCCCCGCCCATTGACGTCAATAATGACGTATGTTCCCATAGTAACGCCAATAGGGACTTTCCATTGACGT
CAATGGGTGGAGTATTTACGGTAAACTGCCCACTTGGCAGTACATCAAGTGTATCATATGCCAAGTACGC
CCCCTATTGACGTCAATGACGGTAAATGGCCCGCCTGGCATTATGCCCAGTACATGACCTTATGGGACTT
TCCTACTTGGCAGTACATCTACGTATTAGTCATCGCTATTACCATGGTCGAGGTGAGCCCCACGTTCTGC
TTCACTCTCCCCATCTCCCCCCCCTCCCCACCCCCAATTTTGTATTTATTTATTTTTTAATTATTTTGTG
CAGCGATGGGGGCGGGGGGGGGGGGGGCGCGCGCCAGGCGGGGCGGGGCGGGGCGAGGGGCGGGGCGGGG
CGAGGCGGAAAGGTGCGGCGGCAGCCAATCAGAGCGGCGCGCTCCGAAAGTTTCCTTTTATGGCGAGGCG
GCGGCGGCGGCGGCCCTATAAAAAGCGAAGCGCGCGGCGGGCGGGAGTCGCTGCGTTGCCTTCGCCCCGT
GCCCCGCTCCGCGCCGCCTCGCGCCGCCCGCCCCGGCTCTGACTGACCGCGTTACTCCCACAGGTGAGCG
GGCGGGACGGCCCTTCTCCTCCGGGCTGTAATTAGCGCTTGGTTTAATGACGGCTCGTTTCTTTTCTGTG
GCTGCGTGAAAGCCTTAAAGGGCTCCGGGAGGGCCCTTTGTGCGGGGGGGAGCGGCTCGGGGGGTGCGTG
CGTGTGTGTGTGCGTGGGGAGCGCCGCGTGCGGCTCCGCGCTGCCCGGCGGCTGTGAGCGCTGCGGGCGC
GGCGCGGGGCTTTGTGCGCTCCGCAGTGTGCGCGAGGGGAGCGCGGCCGGGGGCGGTGCCCCGCGGTGCG
GGGGGGGCTGCGAGGGGAACAAAGGCTGCGTGCGGGGTGTGTGCGTGGGGGGGTGAGCAGGGGGTGTGGG
CGCGGCGGTCGGGCTGTAACCCCCCCCTGCACCCCCCTCCCCGAGTTGCTGAGCACGGCCCGGCTTCGGG
TGCGGGGCTCCGTACGGGGCGTGGCGCGGGGCTCGCCGTGCCGGGCGGGGGGTGGCGGCAGGTGGGGGTG
CCGGGCGGGGCGGGGCCGCCTCGGGCCGGGGAGGGCTCGGGGGAGGGGCGCGGCGGCCCCCGGAGCGCCG
GCGGCTGTCGAGGCGCGGCGAGCCGCAGCCATTGCCTTTTATGGTAATCGTGCGAGAGGGCGCAGGGACT
TCCTTTGTCCCAAATCTGTGCGGAGCCGAAATCTGGGAGGCGCCGCCGCACCCCCTCTAGCGGGCGCGGG
GCGAAGCGGTGCGGCGCCGGCAGGAAGGAAATGGGCGGGGAGGGCCTTCGTGCGTCGCCGCGCCGCCGTC
CCCTTCTCCCTCTCCAGCCTCGGGGCTGTCCGCGGGGGGACGGCTGCCTTCGGGGGGGACGGGGCAGGGC
GGGGTTCGGCTTCTGGCGTGTGACCGGCGGCTCTAGAGCCTCTGCTAACCATGTTCATGCCTTCTTCTTT
TTCCTACAGCTCCTGGGCAACGTGCTGGTTATTGTGCTGTCTCATCATTTTGGCAAAGAATTGATTAATT
CGAGCGAAGGCGCGCCGCTGGGAGTTCGTAGACGGAAACAAACGCAGAATCCAAGCGCACGCGTATAACT
TCGTATAGGATACTTTATACGAAGTTATACCGGTGCCGCCACCATGGTGAGCAAGGGCGAGGAGCTGTTC
ACCGGGGTGGTGCCCATCCTGGTCGAGCTGGACGGCGACGTAAACGGCCACAAGTTCAGCGTGTCCGGCG
AGGGCGAGGGCGATGCCACCTACGGCAAGCTGACCCTGAAGTTCATCTGCACCACCGGCAAGCTGCCCGT
GCCCTGGCCCACCCTCGTGACCACCCTGACCTACGGCGTGCAGTGCTTCAGCCGCTACCCCGACCACATG
AAGCAGCACGACTTCTTCAAGTCCGCCATGCCCGAAGGCTACGTCCAGGAGCGCACCATCTTCTTCAAGG
ACGACGGCAACTACAAGACCCGCGCCGAGGTGAAGTTCGAGGGCGACACCCTGGTGAACCGCATCGAGCT
GAAGGGCATCGACTTCAAGGAGGACGGCAACATCCTGGGGCACAAGCTGGAGTACAACTACAACAGCCAC
AACGTCTATATCATGGCCGACAAGCAGAAGAACGGCATCAAGGTGAACTTCAAGATCCGCCACAACATCG
AGGACGGCAGCGTGCAGCTCGCCGACCACTACCAGCAGAACACCCCCATCGGCGACGGCCCCGTGCTGCT
GCCCGACAACCACTACCTGAGCACCCAGTCCGCCCTGAGCAAAGACCCCAACGAGAAGCGCGATCACATG
GTCCTGCTGGAGTTCGTGACCGCCGCCGGGATCACTCTCGGCATGGACGAGCTGTACAAGTAACTGTGCC
TTCTAGTTGCCAGCCATCTGTTGTTTGCCCCTCCCCCGTGCCTTCCTTGACCCTGGAAGGTGCCACTCCC
ACTGTCCTTTCCTAATAAAATGAGGAAATTGCATCGCATTGTCTGAGTAGGTGTCATTCTATTCTGGGGG
GTGGGGTGGGGCAGGACAGCAAGGGGGAGGATTGGGAAGACAATAGCAGGCATGCTGGGGATGCGGTGGG
CTCTATGGCTTCTGAGGCGGAAAGAACCAGCTGGGGCTCTAGGGGGTATCCCCACGCGCCCTGTAGCGGA
ATTCGGTACCGCACTGAAGGTCCTCAATCGCACTGGAAACATCAAGGTCGGCGGCCGCCCAGGATACATA
GATTACCACAACTCCGAGCCCTTCCACCGCTAGCGCACTCCTCAGGTGCAGGCTGCCTATCAGAAGGTGG
TGGCTGGTGTGGCCAATGCCCTGGCTCACAAATACCACTGAGATCTTTTTCCCTCTGCCAAAAATTATGG
GGACATCATGAAGCCCCTTGAGCATCTGACTTCTGGCTAATAAAGGAAATTTATTTTCATTGCAATAGTG
TGTTGGAATTTTTTGTGTCTCTCACTCGGAAGGACATATGGGAGGGCAAATCATTTAAAACATCAGAATG
AGTATTTGGTTTAGAGTTTGGCAACATATGCCCATATGCTGGCTGCCATGAACAAAGGTTGGCTATAAAG
AGGTCATCAGTATATGAAACAGCCCCCTGCTGTCCATTCCTTATTCCATAGAAAAGCCTTGACTTGAGGT
TAGATTTTTTTTATATTTTGTTTTGTGTTATTTTTTTCTTTAACATCCCTAAAATTTTCCTTACATGTTT
TACTAGCCAGATTTTTCCTCCTCTCCTGACTACTCCCAGTCATAGCTGTCCCTCTTCTCTTATGGAGATC
CCTCGACCTGCAGCCCAAGCTTGGCGTAATCATGGTCATAGCTGTTTCCTGTGTGAAATTGTTATCCGCT
CACAATTCCACACAACATACGAGCCGGAAGCATAAAGTGTAAAGCCTGGGGTGCCTAATGAGTGAGCTAA
CTCACATTAATTGCGTTGCGCTCACTGCCCGCTTTCCAGTCGGGAAACCTGTCGTGCCAGCGGATCCGCA
TCTCAATTAGTCAGCAACCATAGTCCCGCCCCTAACTCCGCCCAGTTCCGCCCATTCTCCGCCCCATGGC
TGACTAATTTTTTTTATTTATGCAGAGGCCGAGGCCGCCTCGGCCTCTGAGCTATTCCAGAAGTAGTGAG
GAGGCTTTTTTGGAGGCCTAGGCTTTTGCAAAAAGCTAACTTGTTTATTGCAGCTTATAATGGTTACAAA
TAAAGCAATAGCATCACAAATTTCACAAATAAAGCATTTTTTTCACTGCATTCTAGTTGTGGTTTGTCCA
AACTCATCAATGTATCTTATCATGTCTGGATCCGCTGCATTAATGAATCGGCCAACGCGCGGGGAGAGGC
GGTTTGCGTATTGGGCGCTCTTCCGCTTCCTCGCTCACTGACTCGCTGCGCTCGGTCGTTCGGCTGCGGC
GAGCGGTATCAGCTCACTCAAAGGCGGTAATACGGTTATCCACAGAATCAGGGGATAACGCAGGAAAGAA
CATGTGAGCAAAAGGCCAGCAAAAGGCCAGGAACCGTAAAAAGGCCGCGTTGCTGGCGTTTTTCCATAGG
CTCCGCCCCCCTGACGAGCATCACAAAAATCGACGCTCAAGTCAGAGGTGGCGAAACCCGACAGGACTAT
AAAGATACCAGGCGTTTCCCCCTGGAAGCTCCCTCGTGCGCTCTCCTGTTCCGACCCTGCCGCTTACCGG
ATACCTGTCCGCCTTTCTCCCTTCGGGAAGCGTGGCGCTTTCTCATAGCTCACGCTGTAGGTATCTCAGT
TCGGTGTAGGTCGTTCGCTCCAAGCTGGGCTGTGTGCACGAACCCCCCGTTCAGCCCGACCGCTGCGCCT
TATCCGGTAACTATCGTCTTGAGTCCAACCCGGTAAGACACGACTTATCGCCACTGGCAGCAGCCACTGG
TAACAGGATTAGCAGAGCGAGGTATGTAGGCGGTGCTACAGAGTTCTTGAAGTGGTGGCCTAACTACGGC
TACACTAGAAGAACAGTATTTGGTATCTGCGCTCTGCTGAAGCCAGTTACCTTCGGAAAAAGAGTTGGTA
GCTCTTGATCCGGCAAACAAACCACCGCTGGTAGCGGTGGTTTTTTTGTTTGCAAGCAGCAGATTACGCG
CAGAAAAAAAGGATCTCAAGAAGATCCTTTGATCTTTTCTACGGGGTCTGACGCTCAGTGGAACGAAAAC
TCACGTTAAGGGATTTTGGTCATGAGATTATCAAAAAGGATCTTCACCTAGATCCTTTTAAATTAAAAAT
GAAGTTTTAAATCAATCTAAAGTATATATGAGTAAACTTGGTCTGACAG
