>Addgene plasmid #87575 | pBW759_pCAG-PV2-lox2272-GFP-BGHpA | addgene partial sequence | sequence record 177149 | Addgene Partial NGS Result
TGCACCCCCCTCCCCGAGTTGCTGAGCACGGCCCGGCTTCGGGTGCGGGGCTCCGTACGGGGCGTGGCGC
GGGGCTCGCCGTGCCGGGCGGGGGGTGGCGGCAGGTGGGGGTGCCGGGCGGGGCGGGGCCGCCTCGGGCC
GGGGAGGGCTCGGGGGAGGGGCGCGGCGGCCCCCGGAGCGCCGGCGGCTGTCGAGGCGCGGCGAGCCGCA
GCCATTGCCTTTTATGGTAATCGTGCGAGAGGGCGCAGGGACTTCCTTTGTCCCAAATCTGTGCGGAGCC
GAAATCTGGGAGGCGCCGCCGCACCCCCTCTAGCGGGCGCGGGGCGAAGCGGTGCGGCGCCGGCAGGAAG
GAAATGGGCGGGGAGGGCCTTCGTGCGTCGCCGCGCCGCCGTCCCCTTCTCCCTCTCCAGCCTCGGGGCT
GTCCGCGGGGGGACGGCTGCCTTCGGGGGGGACGGGGCAGGGCGGGGTTCGGCTTCTGGCGTGTGACCGG
CGGCTCTAGAGCCTCTGCTAACCATGTTCATGCCTTCTTCTTTTTCCTACAGCTCCTGGGCAACGTGCTG
GTTATTGTGCTGTCTCATCATTTTGGCAAAGAATTGATTAATTCGAGCGAAGGCGCGCCGCTGGGAGTTC
GTAGACGGAAACAAACGCAGAATCCAAGCGCACGCGTATAACTTCGTATAGGATACTTTATACGAAGTTA
TACCGGTGCCGCCACCATGGTGAGCAAGGGCGAGGAGCTGTTCACCGGGGTGGTGCCCATCCTGGTCGAG
CTGGACGGCGACGTAAACGGCCACAAGTTCAGCGTGTCCGGCGAGGGCGAGGGCGATGCCACCTACGGCA
AGCTGACCCTGAAGTTCATCTGCACCACCGGCAAGCTGCCCGTGCCCTGGCCCACCCTCGTGACCACCCT
GACCTACGGCGTGCAGTGCTTCAGCCGCTACCCCGACCACATGAAGCAGCACGACTTCTTCAAGTCCGCC
ATGCCCGAAGGCTACGTCCAGGAGCGCACCATCTTCTTCAAGGACGACGGCAACTACAAGACCCGCGCCG
AGGTGAAGTTCGAGGGCGACACCCTGGTGAACCGCATCGAGCTGAAGGGCATCGACTTCAAGGAGGACGG
CAACATCCTGGGGCACAAGCTGGAGTACAACTACAACAGCCACAACGTCTATATCATGGCCGACAAGCAG
AAGAACGGCATCAAGGTGAACTTCAAGATCCGCCACAACATCGAGGACGGCAGCGTGCAGCTCGCCGACC
ACTACCAGCAGAACACCCCCATCGGCGACGGCCCCGTGCTGCTGCCCGACAACCACTACCTGAGCACCCA
GTCCGCCCTGAGCAAAGACCCCAACGAGAAGCGCGATCACATGGTCCTGCTGGAGTTCGTGACCGCCGCC
GGGATCACTCTCGGCATGGACGAGCTGTACAAGTAACTGTGCCTTCTAGTTGCCAGCCATCTGTTGTTTG
CCCCTCCCCCGTGCCTTCCTTGACCCTGGAAGGTGCCACTCCCACTGTCCTTTCCTAATAAAATGAGGAA
ATTGCATCGCATTGTCTGAGTAGGTGTCATTCTATTCTGGGGGGTGGGGTGGGGCAGGACAGCAAGGGGG
AGGATTGGGAAGACAATAGCAGGCATGCTGGGGATGCGGTGGGCTCTATGGCTTCTGAGGCGGAAAGAAC
CAGCTGGGGCTCTAGGGGGTATCCCCACGCGCCCTGTAGCGGAATTCGGTACCGCACTGAAGGTCCTCAA
TCGCACTGGAAACATCAAGGTCGGCGGCCGCCCAGGATACATAGATTACCACAACTCCGAGCCCTTCCAC
CGCTAGCGCACTCCTCAGGTGCAGGCTGCCTATCAGAAGGTGGTGGCTGGTGTGGCCAATGCCCTGGCTC
ACAAATACCACTGAGATCTTTTTCCCTCTGCCAAAAATTATGGGGACATCATGAAGCCCCTTGAGCATCT
GACTTCTGGCTAATAAAGGAAATTTATTTTCATTGCAATAGTGTGTTGGAATTTTTTGTGTCTCTCACTC
GGAAGGACATATGGGAGGGCAAATCATTTAAAACATCAGAATGAGTATTTGGTTTAGAGTTTGGCAACAT
ATGCCCATATGCTGGCTGCCATGAACAAAGGTTGGCTATAAAGAGGTCATCAGTATATGAAACAGCCCCC
TGCTGTCCATTCCTTATTCCATAGAAAAGCCTTGACTTGAGGTTAGATTTTTTTTATATTTTGTTTTGTG
TTATTTTTTTCTTTAACATCCCTAAAATTTTCCTTACATGTTTTACTAGCCAGATTTTTCCTCCTCTCCT
GACTACTCCCAGTCATAGCTGTCCCTCTTCTCTTATGGAGATCCCTCGACCTGCAGCCCAAGCTTGGCGT
AATCATGGTCATAGCTGTTTCCTGTGTGAAATTGTTATCCGCTCACAATTCCACACAACATACGAGCCGG
AAGCATAAAGTGTAAAGCCTGGGGTGCCTAATGAGTGAGCTAACTCACATTAATTGCGTTGCGCTCACTG
CCCGCTTTCCAGTCGGGAAACCTGTCGTGCCAGCGGATCCGCATCTCAATTAGTCAGCAACCATAGTCCC
GCCCCTAACTCCGCCCAGTTCCGCCCATTCTCCGCCCCATGGCTGACTAATTTTTTTTATTTATGCAGAG
GCCGAGGCCGCCTCGGCCTCTGAGCTATTCCAGAAGTAGTGAGGAGGCTTTTTTGGAGGCCTAGGCTTTT
GCAAAAAGCTAACTTGTTTATTGCAGCTTATAATGGTTACAAATAAAGCAATAGCATCACAAATTTCACA
AATAAAGCATTTTTTTCACTGCATTCTAGTTGTGGTTTGTCCAAACTCATCAATGTATCTTATCATGTCT
GGATCCGCTGCATTAATGAATCGGCCAACGCGCGGGGAGAGGCGGTTTGCGTATTGGGCGCTCTTCCGCT
TCCTCGCTCACTGACTCGCTGCGCTCGGTCGTTCGGCTGCGGCGAGCGGTATCAGCTCACTCAAAGGCGG
TAATACGGTTATCCACAGAATCAGGGGATAACGCAGGAAAGAACATGTGAGCAAAAGGCCAGCAAAAGGC
CAGGAACCGTAAAAAGGCCGCGTTGCTGGCGTTTTTCCATAGGCTCCGCCCCCCTGACGAGCATCACAAA
AATCGACGCTCAAGTCAGAGGTGGCGAAACCCGACAGGACTATAAAGATACCAGGCGTTTCCCCCTGGAA
GCTCCCTCGTGCGCTCTCCTGTTCCGACCCTGCCGCTTACCGGATACCTGTCCGCCTTTCTCCCTTCGGG
AAGCGTGGCGCTTTCTCATAGCTCACGCTGTAGGTATCTCAGTTCGGTGTAGGTCGTTCGCTCCAAGCTG
GGCTGTGTGCACGAACCCCCCGTTCAGCCCGACCGCTGCGCCTTATCCGGTAACTATCGTCTTGAGTCCA
ACCCGGTAAGACACGACTTATCGCCACTGGCAGCAGCCACTGGTAACAGGATTAGCAGAGCGAGGTATGT
AGGCGGTGCTACAGAGTTCTTGAAGTGGTGGCCTAACTACGGCTACACTAGAAGAACAGTATTTGGTATC
TGCGCTCTGCTGAAGCCAGTTACCTTCGGAAAAAGAGTTGGTAGCTCTTGATCCGGCAAACAAACCACCG
CTGGTAGCGGTGGTTTTTTTGTTTGCAAGCAGCAGATTACGCGCAGAAAAAAAGGATCTCAAGAAGATCC
TTTGATCTTTTCTACGGGGTCTGACGCTCAGTGGAACGAAAACTCACGTTAAGGGATTTTGGTCATGAGA
TTATCAAAAAGGATCTTCACCTAGATCCTTTTAAATTAAAAATGAAGTTTTAAATCAATCTAAAGTATAT
ATGAGTAAACTTGGTCTGACAGTTACCAATGCTTAATCAGTGAGGCACCTATCTCAGCGATCTGTCTATT
TCGTTCATCCATAGTTGCCTGACTCCCCGTCGTGTAGATAACTACGATACGGGAGGGCTTACCATCTGGC
CCCAGTGCTGCAATGATACCGCGAGACCCACGCTCACCGGCTCCAGATTTATCAGCAATAAACCAGCCAG
CCGGAAGGGCCGAGCGCAGAAGTGGTCCTGCAACTTTATCCGCCTCCATCCAGTCTATTAATTGTTGCCG
GGAAGCTAGAGTAAGTAGTTCGCCAGTTAATAGTTTGCGCAACGTTGTTGCCATTGCTACAGGCATCGTG
GTGTCACGCTCGTCGTTTGGTATGGCTTCATTCAGCTCCGGTTCCCAACGATCAAGGCGAGTTACATGAT
CCCCCATGTTGTGCAAAAAAGCGGTTAGCTCCTTCGGTCCTCCGATCGTTGTCAGAAGTAAGTTGGCCGC
AGTGTTATCACTCATGGTTATGGCAGCACTGCATAATTCTCTTACTGTCATGCCATCCGTAAGATGCTTT
TCTGTGACTGGTGAGTACTCAACCAAGTCATTCTGAGAATAGTGTATGCGGCGACCGAGTTGCTCTTGCC
CGGCGTCAATACGGGATAATACCGCGCCACATAGCAGAACTTTAAAAGTGCTCATCATTGGAAAACGTTC
TTCGGGGCGAAAACTCTCAAGGATCTTACCGCTGTTGAGATCCAGTTCGATGTAACCCACTCGTGCACCC
AACTGATCTTCAGCATCTTTTACTTTCACCAGCGTTTCTGGGTGAGCAAAAACAGGAAGGCAAAATGCCG
CAAAAAAGGGAATAAGGGCGACACGGAAATGTTGAATACTCATACTCTTCCTTTTTCAATATTATTGAAG
CATTTATCAGGGTTATTGTCTCATGAGCGGATACATATTTGAATGTATTTAGAAAAATAAACAAATAGGG
GTTCCGCGCACATTTCCCCGAAAAGTGCCACCTGGGTCGACATTGATTATTGACTAGTTATTAATAGTAA
TCAATTACGGGGTCATTAGTTCATAGCCCATATATGGAGTTCCGCGTTACATAACTTACGGTAAATGGCC
CGCCTGGCTGACCGCCCAACGACCCCCGCCCATTGACGTCAATAATGACGTATGTTCCCATAGTAACGCC
AATAGGGACTTTCCATTGACGTCAATGGGTGGAGTATTTACGGTAAACTGCCCACTTGGCAGTACATCAA
GTGTATCATATGCCAAGTACGCCCCCTATTGACGTCAATGACGGTAAATGGCCCGCCTGGCATTATGCCC
AGTACATGACCTTATGGGACTTTCCTACTTGGCAGTACATCTACGTATTAGTCATCGCTATTACCATGGT
CGAGGTGAGCCCCACGTTCTGCTTCACTCTCCCCATCTCCCCCCCCTCCCCACCCCCAATTTTGTATTTA
TTTATTTTTTAATTATTTTGTGCAGCGATGGGGGCGGGGGGGGGGGGGGCGCGCGCCAGGCGGGGCGGGG
CGGGGCGAGGGGCGGGGCGGGGCGAGGCGGA
